Addgene plasmid #131374: pJW4.12
Purpose: expression of MBP:PPTR-1 in C. elegans
Depositing lab: Geraldine Seydoux. Depositing organization: Johns Hopkins University and School of Medicine. Publication: Regulation of RNA granule dynamics by phosphorylation of serine-rich, intrinsically disordered proteins in C. elegans. Wang JT, Smith J, Chen BC, Schmidt H, Rasoloson D, Paix A, Lambrus BG, Calidas D, Betzig E, Seydoux G. Elife. 2014 Dec 23;4. doi: 10.7554/eLife.04591. PubMed 25535836.
Backbone
  Vector backbone: pMAL-c2X (MBP fusion)
  Backbone manufacturer: Jason Pellettieri
  Backbone size w/o insert (bp): 8356
  Vector type: Bacterial Expression
Growth in bacteria
  Bacterial resistance: Ampicillin, 100 μg/mL
  Growth temperature: 37°C
  Growth strain: DH5alpha
  Copy number: Unknown
Gene/Insert
  Gene/Insert name: pptr-1
  Species: C. elegans (nematode)
  Insert size (bp): 1631
  Entrez Gene: pptr-1 (a.k.a. CELE_W08G11.4)
  Cloning method: Gateway Cloning
  Sequencing primers: 5′ ggtcgtcagactgtcgatgaag
Terms and licenses: Academic/Nonprofit Terms; Industry Terms: Not Available to Industry
How to cite: pJW4.12 was a gift from Geraldine Seydoux (Addgene plasmid # 131374 ; http://n2t.net/addgene:131374 ; RRID:Addgene_131374)
