[The description below was written by a language model from this plasmid's Addgene catalogue record and pLannotate feature annotations shown in this document.]
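Description:
pJW4.12 is a bacterial expression plasmid built on a Gateway-adapted version of pMAL-c2X, designed to produce the C. elegans protein PPTR-1 as a fusion to maltose-binding protein (MBP). The catalogue purpose line reads "expression of MBP:PPTR-1 in C. elegans", but the vector type and every annotated regulatory element are for E. coli, so the construct expresses a nematode protein in bacteria and carries no worm promoter or 3′ UTR. It replicates through a ColE1/pMB1-type origin accompanied by the pBR322 bom region and the rop gene, which moderates copy number. It is selected with ampicillin via β-lactamase, and an M13 phage origin permits single-stranded DNA production. The full sequence record is 8,333 nt, slightly less than the listed backbone size, probably because the Gateway cassette was replaced by the insert during recombination.

Expression is driven by the hybrid tac promoter with a downstream lac operator. It is held off by lac repressor supplied from the plasmid's own lacIq-driven lacI gene and induced with IPTG. The malE coding sequence lacks its signal peptide, so the fusion remains cytosolic. An attB1 site links MBP to the roughly 1.6 kb pptr-1 coding sequence, which is followed by attB2, remnants of the polylinker and lacZα, and the rrnB T1 and T2 terminators. PPTR-1 is annotated as a probable regulatory subunit of the LET-92 protein phosphatase, implicated in insulin-pathway regulation and in asymmetric segregation of P granule components. The MBP tag allows amylose-affinity purification of recombinant protein, and the associated work on phosphorylation control of RNA granule dynamics suggests use in in vitro biochemical assays, although the record does not specify these.
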