Features (pLannotate 1.2.2; 22 found; start..end, strand, type, name):
      1..589     +  rep_origin     ori: high-copy-number ColE1/pMB1/pBR322/pUC origin of replication
    775..917     -  misc_feature   bom: basis of mobility region from pBR322
   1019..1210    -  CDS            rop: Rop protein, which maintains plasmids at low copy number; rop
   1227..1607    +  CDS            YPB1_ECOLX: Protein predicted: Swiss-Prot protein existence level 4. From Escherichia coli.
   1706..1783    +  promoter       lacIq promoter: lacI (mutant); In the lacIq allele, a single base change in the promoter boosts expression of the lacI gene about 10-fold.
   1784..2866    +  CDS            lacI: lac repressor; lacI; The lac repressor binds to the lac operator to inhibit transcription in E. coli. This inhibition can be relieved by adding lactose or isopropyl-β-D-thiogalactopyranoside (IPTG).
   2879..2900    +  protein_bind   CAP binding site: CAP binding activates transcription in the presence of cAMP. E. coli catabolite activator protein
   2919..2936    +  promoter       tet promoter (fragment): E. coli promoter for tetracycline efflux protein gene
   3109..3137    +  promoter       tac promoter: strong E. coli promoter; hybrid between the trp and lac UV5 promoters
   3145..3161    +  protein_bind   lac operator: The lac repressor binds to the lac operator to inhibit transcription in E. coli. This inhibition can be relieved by adding lactose or isopropyl-β-D-thiogalactopyranoside (IPTG). lac repressor encoded by lacI
   3231..4331    +  CDS            MBP: maltose binding protein from E. coli; malE (mutated); This version of the gene does not encode a signal sequence, so MBP will remain in the cytosol.
   4395..4419    +  protein_bind   attB1: mutant version of attB; recombination site for the Gateway® BP reaction BP Clonase™
   4422..6047    +  CDS            pptr-1: 2A51_CAEEL - Experimental evidence at protein level: Swiss-Prot protein existence level 1. Probable regulatory subunit of serine/threonine-protein phosphatase let-92 which negatively regulates the insulin receptor signaling cascade composed of daf-2, age-1, akt-1, akt-2 and sgk-1 by promoting the dephosphorylation of akt-1 on 'Thr-350' (PubMed:19249087). Negatively regulates several functions controlled by the insulin pathway including dauer formation, lifespan, fat storage and stress resistance (PubMed:19249087). Plays a role in the asymmetric segregation of the P granule components during em
   6052..6076    -  protein_bind   attB2: mutant version of attB; recombination site for the Gateway® BP reaction BP Clonase™
   6092..6118    +  misc_feature   MCS (fragment): pUC18/19 multiple cloning site
   6126..6280    +  CDS            lacZα (fragment): LacZα fragment of β-galactosidase; lacZ fragment
   6373..6488    +  ncRNA          5S rRNA: Accession: RF00001 - 5S ribosomal RNA
   6492..6578    +  terminator     rrnB T1 terminator: Escherichia coli rrnB; transcription terminator T1 from the E. coli rrnB gene
   6670..6697    +  terminator     rrnB T2 terminator: transcription terminator T2 from the E. coli rrnB gene
   6716..6807    +  promoter       AmpR promoter: bla
   6808..7668    +  CDS            AmpR: β-lactamase; bla; confers resistance to ampicillin, carbenicillin, and related antibiotics
   7710..8223    -  rep_origin     M13 ori (sequence partly withheld): M13 bacteriophage origin of replication; arrow indicates direction of (+) strand synthesis
>Addgene plasmid #131374 | pJW4.12 | addgene full sequence | sequence record 260060 | Addgene NGS Result
TTGAGATCCTTTTTTTCTGCGCGTAATCTGCTGCTTGCAAACAAAAAAACCACCGCTACCAGCGGTGGTT
TGTTTGCCGGATCAAGAGCTACCAACTCTTTTTCCGAAGGTAACTGGCTTCAGCAGAGCGCAGATACCAA
ATACTGTCCTTCTAGTGTAGCCGTAGTTAGGCCACCACTTCAAGAACTCTGTAGCACCGCCTACATACCT
CGCTCTGCTAATCCTGTTACCAGTGGCTGCTGCCAGTGGCGATAAGTCGTGTCTTACCGGGTTGGACTCA
AGACGATAGTTACCGGATAAGGCGCAGCGGTCGGGCTGAACGGGGGGTTCGTGCACACAGCCCAGCTTGG
AGCGAACGACCTACACCGAACTGAGATACCTACAGCGTGAGCTATGAGAAAGCGCCACGCTTCCCGAAGG
GAGAAAGGCGGACAGGTATCCGGTAAGCGGCAGGGTCGGAACAGGAGAGCGCACGAGGGAGCTTCCAGGG
GGAAACGCCTGGTATCTTTATAGTCCTGTCGGGTTTCGCCACCTCTGACTTGAGCGTCGATTTTTGTGAT
GCTCGTCAGGGGGGCGGAGCCTATGGAAAAACGCCAGCAACGCGGCCTTTTTACGGTTCCTGGCCTTTTG
CTGGCCTTTTGCTCACATGTTCTTTCCTGCGTTATCCCCTGATTCTGTGGATAACCGTATTACCGCCTTT
GAGTGAGCTGATACCGCTCGCCGCAGCCGAACGACCGAGCGCAGCGAGTCAGTGAGCGAGGAAGCGGAAG
AGCGCCTGATGCGGTATTTTCTCCTTACGCATCTGTGCGGTATTTCACACCGCATATATGGTGCACTCTC
AGTACAATCTGCTCTGATGCCGCATAGTTAAGCCAGTATACACTCCGCTATCGCTACGTGACTGGGTCAT
GGCTGCGCCCCGACACCCGCCAACACCCGCTGACGCGCCCTGACGGGCTTGTCTGCTCCCGGCATCCGCT
TACAGACAAGCTGTGACCGTCTCCGGGAGCTGCATGTGTCAGAGGTTTTCACCGTCATCACCGAAACGCG
CGAGGCAGCTGCGGTAAAGCTCATCAGCGTGGTCGTGCAGCGATTCACAGATGTCTGCCTGTTCATCCGC
GTCCAGCTCGTTGAGTTTCTCCAGAAGCGTTAATGTCTGGCTTCTGATAAAGCGGGCCATGTTAAGGGCG
GTTTTTTCCTGTTTGGTCACTGATGCCTCCGTGTAAGGGGGATTTCTGTTCATGGGGGTAATGATACCGA
TGAAACGAGAGAGGATGCTCACGATACGGGTTACTGATGATGAACATGCCCGGTTACTGGAACGTTGTGA
GGGTAAACAACTGGCGGTATGGATGCGGCGGGACCAGAGAAAAATCACTCAGGGTCAATGCCAGCGCTTC
GTTAATACAGATGTAGGTGTTCCACAGGGTAGCCAGCAGCATCCTGCGATGCAGATCCGGAACATAATGG
TGCAGGGCGCTGACTTCCGCGTTTCCAGACTTTACGAAACACGGAAACCGAAGACCATTCATGTTGTTGC
TCAGGTCGCAGACGTTTTGCAGCAGCAGTCGCTTCACGTTCGCTCGCGTATCGGTGATTCATTCTGCTAA
CCAGTAAGGCAACCCCGCCAGCCTAGCCGGGTCCTCAACGACAGGAGCACGATCATGCGCACCCGTGGCC
AGGACCCAACGCTGCCCGAAATTCCGACACCATCGAATGGTGCAAAACCTTTCGCGGTATGGCATGATAG
CGCCCGGAAGAGAGTCAATTCAGGGTGGTGAATGTGAAACCAGTAACGTTATACGATGTCGCAGAGTATG
CCGGTGTCTCTTATCAGACCGTTTCCCGCGTGGTGAACCAGGCCAGCCACGTTTCTGCGAAAACGCGGGA
AAAAGTGGAAGCGGCGATGGCGGAGCTGAATTACATTCCCAACCGCGTGGCACAACAACTGGCGGGCAAA
CAGTCGTTGCTGATTGGCGTTGCCACCTCCAGTCTGGCCCTGCACGCGCCGTCGCAAATTGTCGCGGCGA
TTAAATCTCGCGCCGATCAACTGGGTGCCAGCGTGGTGGTGTCGATGGTAGAACGAAGCGGCGTCGAAGC
CTGTAAAGCGGCGGTGCACAATCTTCTCGCGCAACGCGTCAGTGGGCTGATCATTAACTATCCGCTGGAT
GACCAGGATGCCATTGCTGTGGAAGCTGCCTGCACTAATGTTCCGGCGTTATTTCTTGATGTCTCTGACC
AGACACCCATCAACAGTATTATTTTCTCCCATGAAGACGGTACGCGACTGGGCGTGGAGCATCTGGTCGC
ATTGGGTCACCAGCAAATCGCGCTGTTAGCGGGCCCATTAAGTTCTGTCTCGGCGCGTCTGCGTCTGGCT
GGCTGGCATAAATATCTCACTCGCAATCAAATTCAGCCGATAGCGGAACGGGAAGGCGACTGGAGTGCCA
TGTCCGGTTTTCAACAAACCATGCAAATGCTGAATGAGGGCATCGTTCCCACTGCGATGCTGGTTGCCAA
CGATCAGATGGCGCTGGGCGCAATGCGCGCCATTACCGAGTCCGGGCTGCGCGTTGGTGCGGATATCTCA
GTAGTGGGATACGACGATACCGAAGACAGCTCATGTTATATCCCGCCGTTAACCACCATCAAACAGGATT
TTCGCCTGCTGGGGCAAACCAGCGTGGACCGCTTGCTGCAACTCTCTCAGGGCCAGGCGGTGAAGGGCAA
TCAGCTGTTGCCCGTCTCACTGGTGAAAAGAAAAACCACCCTGGCGCCCAATACGCAAACCGCCTCTCCC
CGCGCGTTGGCCGATTCATTAATGCAGCTGGCACGACAGGTTTCCCGACTGGAAAGCGGGCAGTGAGCGC
AACGCAATTAATGTAAGTTAGCTCACTCATTAGGCACAATTCTCATGTTTGACAGCTTATCATCGACTGC
ACGGTGCACCAATGCTTCTGGCGTCAGGCAGCCATCGGAAGCTGTGGTATGGCTGTGCAGGTCGTAAATC
ACTGCATAATTCGTGTCGCTCAAGGCGCACTCCCGTTCTGGATAATGTTTTTTGCGCCGACATCATAACG
GTTCTGGCAAATATTCTGAAATGAGCTGTTGACAATTAATCATCGGCTCGTATAATGTGTGGAATTGTGA
GCGGATAACAATTTCACACAGGAAACAGCCAGTCCGTTTAGGTGTTTTCACGAGCACTTCACCAACAAGG
ACCATAGCATATGAAAATCGAAGAAGGTAAACTGGTAATCTGGATTAACGGCGATAAAGGCTATAACGGT
CTCGCTGAAGTCGGTAAGAAATTCGAGAAAGATACCGGAATTAAAGTCACCGTTGAGCATCCGGATAAAC
TGGAAGAGAAATTCCCACAGGTTGCGGCAACTGGCGATGGCCCTGACATTATCTTCTGGGCACACGACCG
CTTTGGTGGCTACGCTCAATCTGGCCTGTTGGCTGAAATCACCCCGGACAAAGCGTTCCAGGACAAGCTG
TATCCGTTTACCTGGGATGCCGTACGTTACAACGGCAAGCTGATTGCTTACCCGATCGCTGTTGAAGCGT
TATCGCTGATTTATAACAAAGATCTGCTGCCGAACCCGCCAAAAACCTGGGAAGAGATCCCGGCGCTGGA
TAAAGAACTGAAAGCGAAAGGTAAGAGCGCGCTGATGTTCAACCTGCAAGAACCGTACTTCACCTGGCCG
CTGATTGCTGCTGACGGGGGTTATGCGTTCAAGTATGAAAACGGCAAGTACGACATTAAAGACGTGGGCG
TGGATAACGCTGGCGCGAAAGCGGGTCTGACCTTCCTGGTTGACCTGATTAAAAACAAACACATGAATGC
AGACACCGATTACTCCATCGCAGAAGCTGCCTTTAATAAAGGCGAAACAGCGATGACCATCAACGGCCCG
TGGGCATGGTCCAACATCGACACCAGCAAAGTGAATTATGGTGTAACGGTACTGCCGACCTTCAAGGGTC
AACCATCCAAACCGTTCGTTGGCGTGCTGAGCGCAGGTATTAACGCCGCCAGTCCGAACAAAGAGCTGGC
AAAAGAGTTCCTCGAAAACTATCTGCTGACTGATGAAGGTCTGGAAGCGGTTAATAAAGACAAACCGCTG
GGTGCCGTAGCGCTGAAGTCTTACGAGGAAGAGTTGGCGAAAGATCCACGTATTGCCGCCACTATGGAAA
ACGCCCAGAAAGGTGAAATCATGCCGAACATCCCGCAGATGTCCGCTTTCTGGTATGCCGTGCGTACTGC
GGTGATCAACGCCGCCAGCGGTCGTCAGACTGTCGATGAAGCCCTGAAAGACGCGCAGACTAATTCGAGC
TCGAACAACAACAACAATAACAATAACAACAACCTCGGGATCGAGGGAAGGATCACAAGTTTGTACAAAA
AAGCAGGCTTAATGCACGGAAGCGGGCACAGTCTAACGGGCGCTCCGCATCAAATTCCGCCGCCACGGAC
ACAGGGAGCCGCCACCGGTGGCCAACAACTCTCGGCGACAGCTAATCAATTTGTTGATAAAATCGATCCG
TTCCATAATAAAAGAGGAACTTCTAGACGATTGCGCATCAACAACAGCAGCCGATATAATGTTGATTCGG
CTCAAGAACTCGTACAATTGGCGCTCATCAAAGATACTGCTGCAAATGAGCAACCGGCTCTCGTTATCGA
AAAGCTCGTCCAATGTCAGCACGTATTCGATTTCTATGATCCAGTAGCTCAACTGAAATGCAAAGAAATC
AAAAGAGCAGCTCTAAATGAGCTCATCGATCACATTACATCGACAAAAGGAGCAATTGTTGAGACAATTT
ATCCGGCTGTCATTAAAATGGTTGCCAAGAATATATTCCGTGTACTTCCACCATCAGAAAATTGTGAATT
TGATCCAGAAGAGGATGAACCGACTTTAGAAGTCTCGTGGCCACATTTACAGCTTGTCTACGAGCTCTTC
CTGAGATTCCTTGAGTCGCCAGATTTCCAAGCTTCAATCGGTAAAAAGTATATTGATCAGAGATTTGTGC
TCAAGCTGCTCGATTTATTCGATTCGGAGGATCCACGTGAACGAGACTTTTTGAAGACGGTTCTTCATCG
TATTTACGGAAAATTTTTGGGCCTTCGGGCTTTTATTCGCAAACATATCAATAATATGTTTTTGAGATTC
GTATACGAAACGGACTCATTCAACGGTGTCGGTGAGCTTCTCGAGATTCTTGGCTCAATTATAAACGGAT
TTGCTCTTCCATTGAAGCAAGAGCACAAGGTTTTCCTTGTAAAAGTTCTTCTACCATTGCACAAACCGAA
ATGCTTATCACTGTATCATGCACAGCTCGCCTACTGCGTCGTTCAATTCATCGAAAAAGACTCATCACTG
ACTCCACAAGTTTTTGAGGCTCTGCTCAAATTTTGGCCTCGAACATGTAGCAGCAAGGAGGTTATGTTCC
TGGGTGAAGTGGAGGAAATTCTCGACATTATCGAACCGGAACAATTCAAAAAGATTATCGATCCATTATT
CCGTCAATTGGCCAAATGTGTCAGTAGTCCACATTTTCAAGTTGCTGAACGGGCTCTCTACTTTTGGAAT
AATGAATATATATTGTCATTAATTGAGGATACAAGCAGTTTGGTGATGCCGATTATGTTCCCAGCGCTCT
ATCGGATTTCCAAAGAGCACTGGAATCAAACAATTGTTGCACTTGTCTATAATGTACTCAAAACTTTTAT
GGAAATGAATGGAAAACTGTTTGATGAGCTTACTTCTACGTACAAAGGTGAACGATTGCGGGAAAAGCAA
CGAGAAAAGGATCGTGATGCTTTTTGGAAGAAAATGGAAGCTCTTGAATTGAATCCACCGGCTGAAGGAA
AAGAAGTGACACCTTCGTTGTTTCCAGAGAAGTTGACTGATTATTTGAAGAAGGACGGTCCAAATATGAC
GCCACTGCCAGTTGCAACTGCAGGTGGCGGTGATAAATCTCCATCTGTAGTGAAGAAATCGTCAACAGGA
TCAGAAACGACGACGCCGGCTAAAAAATAAGACCCAGCTTTCTTGTACAAAGTGGTGATATTTCAGAATT
CGGATCCTCTAGAGTCGACCTGCAGGCAAGCTTGGCACTGGCCGTCGTTTTACAACGTCGTGACTGGGAA
AACCCTGGCGTTACCCAACTTAATCGCCTTGCAGCACATCCCCCTTTCGCCAGCTGGCGTAATAGCGAAG
AGGCCCGCACCGATCGCCCTTCCCAACAGTTGCGCAGCCTGAATGGCGAATGGCAGCTTGGCTGTTTTGG
CGGATGAGATAAGATTTTCAGCCTGATACAGATTAAATCAGAACGCAGAAGCGGTCTGATAAAACAGAAT
TTGCCTGGCGGCAGTAGCGCGGTGGTCCCACCTGACCCCATGCCGAACTCAGAAGTGAAACGCCGTAGCG
CCGATGGTAGTGTGGGGTCTCCCCATGCGAGAGTAGGGAACTGCCAGGCATCAAATAAAACGAAAGGCTC
AGTCGAAAGACTGGGCCTTTCGTTTTATCTGTTGTTTGTCGGTGAACGCTCTCCTGAGTAGGACAAATCC
GCCGGGAGCGGATTTGAACGTTGCGAAGCAACGGCCCGGAGGGTGGCGGGCAGGACGCCCGCCATAAACT
GCCAGGCATCAAATTAAGCAGAAGGCCATCCTGACGGATGGCCTTTTTGCGTTTCTACAAACTCTTTTGT
TTATTTTTCTAAATACATTCAAATATGTATCCGCTCATGAGACAATAACCCTGATAAATGCTTCAATAAT
ATTGAAAAAGGAAGAGTATGAGTATTCAACATTTCCGTGTCGCCCTTATTCCCTTTTTTGCGGCATTTTG
CCTTCCTGTTTTTGCTCACCCAGAAACGCTGGTGAAAGTAAAAGATGCTGAAGATCAGTTGGGTGCACGA
GTGGGTTACATCGAACTGGATCTCAACAGCGGTAAGATCCTTGAGAGTTTTCGCCCCGAAGAACGTTTCC
CAATGATGAGCACTTTTAAAGTTCTGCTATGTGGCGCGGTATTATCCCGTGTTGACGCCGGGCAAGAGCA
ACTCGGTCGCCGCATACACTATTCTCAGAATGACTTGGTTGAGTACTCACCAGTCACAGAAAAGCATCTT
ACGGATGGCATGACAGTAAGAGAATTATGCAGTGCTGCCATAACCATGAGTGATAACACTGCGGCCAACT
TACTTCTGACAACGATCGGAGGACCGAAGGAGCTAACCGCTTTTTTGCACAACATGGGGGATCATGTAAC
TCGCCTTGATCGTTGGGAACCGGAGCTGAATGAAGCCATACCAAACGACGAGCGTGACACCACGATGCCT
GTAGCAATGGCAACAACGTTGCGCAAACTATTAACTGGCGAACTACTTACTCTAGCTTCCCGGCAACAAT
TAATAGACTGGATGGAGGCGGATAAAGTTGCAGGACCACTTCTGCGCTCGGCCCTTCCGGCTGGCTGGTT
TATTGCTGATAAATCTGGAGCCGGTGAGCGTGGGTCTCGCGGTATCATTGCAGCACTGGGGCCAGATGGT
AAGCCCTCCCGTATCGTAGTTATCTACACGACGGGGAGTCAGGCAACTATGGATGAACGAAATAGACAGA
TCGCTGAGATAGGTGCCTCACTGATTAAGCATTGGTAACTGTCAGACCAAGTTTACTCATATATACTTTA
GATTGATT
[38 nt withheld, positions 7709-7746]
A
[37 nt withheld, positions 7748-7784]
ATTTTGTTAAAATTCGCGTTAAATTTTTGTTAAATCAGCTCATTTTTTAACCAATAGGCCGAAATCGGCA
AAATCCCTTATAAATCAAAAGAATAGACCGAGATAGGGT
[37 nt withheld, positions 7894-7930]
AAAGAACGTGGACTCCAACGTCAAAGG
[141 nt withheld, positions 7958-8098]
G
[125 nt withheld, positions 8100-8224]
AAAGGATCTAGGTGAAGATCCTTTTTGATAATCTCATGACCAAAATCCCTTAACGTGAGTTTTCGTTCCA
CTGAGCGTCAGACCCCGTAGAAAAGATCAAAGGATCTTC
